>Addgene plasmid #60043 | pcDNA3-FLAG-mTUT6 | depositor partial sequence | sequence record 95899 | FLAG-hTUT6 ORF
ATGGACTACAAAGACGATGACGATAAAGGATCAGCGGCGGTGGATTCGGACGTTGTATCGCTGCCGCGTG
GCCGCTTTCGCTGCTGCCTCTGCGATGTTACTACAGCCAACCGACCCAGCCTCGATGCCCACTTGAAAGG
CCGGAAGCACCGGGATTTGGTGCAACTCCGAGCTACCAGGAAGGCACAGGGACTCCGAAGTGTGTTTGTC
AGTGGCTTCCCCAGGGATGTGGGTTCTGCTCAGCTCTCTGAGTACTTCCAGACATTTGGCCCTGTGGCCA
ATATTGTCATGGACAAGGACAAGGGGGTGTTTGCCATCGTGGAGATGGGAGACATAAGTGCTCGGGAGGC
TGTCTTATCACAGCCCAAGCACAGCCTTGGGGGACATGGACTTCGAGTCCGGCCAAGGGAGCAGAAGGAG
TTCCAGAGCCCAGCTTCCAAGTCTCCCAAAGGAGTGGACTCAAGTAGTCACCAGCTGGTCCAAGCACTGG
CTGAGGCTGCGGATGTGGGGGCCCAGATGGTGAAGCTTGTGGAACTGAGGGAGTTGTCTGAGGCTGAGCG
GCAGCTTCGGAACCTTGTTGTGGCCCTGATGCAGGAGGTCTTCACAGAGTTCTTCCCTGGCTGTGTGGTC
CATCCTTTTGGCTCTACTGTAAATAGCTTTGATGTTCATGGCTGTGATCTCGACCTCTTCTTGGACATGG
GTGATATGGAAGAGACCGAGCCAGACCCAAAGGCTCCAAAGGTTCCAGAGACTTCATCCTTGGACTCAGC
CCTTGCTTCTTCCCTGGATCCTCAGGCGCTGGCCTGCACCCCAGCTTCTCCTCTAGACTCACTGTCTCCA
ACTTCTGTTCAAGAGTCTGAGTCCCTGGACTTTGACACCCCATCTTCTCTGGCACCACAGACACCCGACT
CTGCTTTGGGCTCTGACACTGTCACCTCTCCTCAGTCTCTGCCTCCAGTTTCACCACTGCAGGAGGACAG
GAAAGAGGGGAAACAGGGGAAAGAGCTAGAATTAGCAGAAGAAGCCTCAAAGGACGAGAAGGAGGAGGCA
GCAGCAGTGTTAGAGCTGGTGGGATCTATTCTCCGTGGCTGTGTCCCTGGAGTGTACCGAGTCCAAACTG
TGCCCTCTGCCCGGCGTCCTGTGGTCAAGTTCTGTCATCGGCCTTCAGGTCTTCATGGAGATGTATCCCT
CAGTAACCGGTTGGCCTTATATAATTCACGTTTCCTGAATCTCTGCTCTGAGATGGATGGTCGAGTCCGG
CCCCTTGTGTATACCTTACGCTGCTGGGCTCAGCATAATGGGCTGTCAGGAGGTGGCCCCCTTCTCAATA
ACTACGCCTTGACGTTGTTAGTGATCTACTTCCTTCAGACCAGAGACCCTCCAGTACTTCCTACTGTGGC
CCAGCTTACCCAGAGAGCAGGTGAAGGGGAACAGGTAGAAGTTGATGGCTGGGACTGTAGCTTCCCTAAG
GATGCCTCAAGATTGGAGCCCAGCACCAACGTGGAGCCTCTCAGTTCCCTGCTGGCCCAGTTCTTCTCCT
GCGTATCTTGCTTGGATCTTTCTGGCTCCCTGCTGTCCCTGCGGGAAGGTCGGCCATTGATGGTGGCAGA
GGGCCTGCCTTCTGATCTCTGGGAAGGGCTGCGCCTTGGCCCCATGAATCTCCAGGACCCCTTTGACCTG
AGTCACAATGTTGCAGCCAATGTGACCGGCCGGGTGGCTAAACGTCTGCAGAGCTGTTGTGGGGCAGCAG
CCAGTTACTGCCGAAGTCTCCAGTACCAGCAGCGTTCCTCCCGGGGCCGGGACTGGGGACTGCTCCCGCT
TTTGCAGCCCAGCTCCCCTAGCTCCCTGCTGTCTGCCAAGCTCATCCCCTTACCCTCTGCCCCCTTTCCA
CAGGTCATTATGGCTTTGGTGGATGTGTTAAGGGAAGCACTAGGATGCCACATAGAACAGGGAACCAAGA
GACGACGGTCAGAAGGTGCCAGAATTAAAGACTCTCCCTTGGGAGGGGTGAACAAAAGACAGAGACTTGG
TGGGCAAGAAAAGAGCTTCGAGGAAGGGAAAGAGGAGCCACAGGGATGTGCAGGGGACCACAGTGAAAAT
GAGGTAGAAGAAATGGTAATAGAGGTTCGAGAGACACCTCAGGACTGGGCCTTGTTGCACTCGGGACCAC
CAGAGGAGGAGTTGCCCCTGATGACTGCAAACTGTCTAGACAAGGCAGCTGAGCATAATCCCATGAAACC
TGAAGTGGCTGGAGAAGGGTCTCAGGGTGAGACAGGGAAGGAGGCATCACACCCATCATCAGTGAGCTGG
CGCTGTGCCTTGTGGCACCAAGTATGGCAGGGGAGGCGGCGTGCCCGGAGACGATTACAGCAACAAACCA
AGGAAGAAGGTAGAGGAGGTCCCACCACAGGAGCAGAGTGGCTGGCAATGGAAGCTCGTGTGACCCAGGA
ACTAAAAGGACCCAATAGTGAGCAAGAGAGGCCGCCGGGGGAGCCCCTCCTCAGCTTTGTGGCATCTGCC
TCCCAGGCTGAGCAGACACTCACTGTGGCCCCACTCCAGGACTCCCAAGGCCTGTTCCCTGGTCTTCATC
ATTTTCTACAGGGTTTTATCCCTCAAGCACTTAAAAATCTCCTCAAGTGA
