>Addgene plasmid #60043 | pcDNA3-FLAG-mTUT6 | addgene partial sequence | sequence record 99681 | T7 5'-TAATACGACTCACTATAGGG-3'
AAGACGATGACGATAAAGGATCAGCGGCGGTGGATTCGGACGTTGTATCGCTGCCGCGTGGCCGCTTTCG
CTGCTGCCTCTGCGATGTTACTACAGCCAACCGACCCAGCCTCGATGCCCACTTGAAAGGCCGGAAGCAC
CGGGATTTGGTGCAACTCCGAGCTACCAGGAAGGCACAGGGACTCCGAAGTGTGTTTGTCAGTGGCTTCC
CCAGGGATGTGGGTTCTGCTCAGCTCTCTGAGTACTTCCAGACATTTGGCCCTGTGGCCAATATTGTCAT
GGACAAGGACAAGGGGGTGTTTGCCATCGTGGAGATGGGAGACATAAGTGCTCGGGAGGCTGTCTTATCA
CAGCCCAAGCACAGCCTTGGGGGACATGGACTTCGAGTCCGGCCAAGGGAGCAGAAGGAGTTCCAGAGCC
CAGCTTCCAAGTCTCCCAAAGGAGTGGACTCAAGTAGTCACCAGCTGGTCCAAGCACTGGCTGAGGCTGC
GGATGTGGGGGCCCAGATGGTGAAGCTTGTGGAACTGAGGGAGTTGTCTGAGGCTGAGCGGCAGCTTCGG
AACCTTGTTGTGGCCCTGATGCAGGAGGTCTTCACAGAGTTCTTCCCTGGCTGTGTGGTCCATCCTTTTG
GCTCTACTGTAAATAGCTTTGATGTTCATGGCTGTGATCTCGACCTCTTCTTGGACATGGGTGATATGGA
AGAGACCGAGCCAGACCCAAAGGCTCCAAAGGTTCCAGAGACTTCATCCTTGGACTCAGCCCTTGCTTCT
TCCCTGGATCCTCAGGCGCTGGCCTGCACCCCAGCTTCTCCTCTAGACTCACTGTCTCCAACTTCTGTTC
AAGAGTCTGAGT
