>Addgene plasmid #60043 | pcDNA3-FLAG-mTUT6 | addgene partial sequence | sequence record 99682 | SP6 5'-ATTTAGGTGACACTATAG-3'
TTTCCACAGGTCATTATGGCTTTGGTGGATGTGTTAAGGGAAGCACTAGGATGCCACATAGAACAGGGAA
CCAAGAGACGACGGTCAGAAGGTGCCAGAATTAAAGACTCTCCCTTGGGAGGGGTGAACAAAAGACAGAG
ACTTGGTGGGCAAGAAAAGAGCTTCGAGGAAGGGAAAGAGGAGCCACAGGGATGTGCAGGGGACCACAGT
GAAAATGAGGTAGAAGAAATGGTAATAGAGGTTCGAGAGACACCTCAGGACTGGGCCTTGTTGCACTCGG
GACCACCAGAGGAGGAGTTGCCCCTGATGACTGCAAACTGTCTAGACAAGGCAGCTGAGCATAATCCCAT
GAAACCTGAAGTGGCTGGAGAAGGGTCTCAGGGTGAGACAGGGAAGGAGGCATCACACCCATCATCAGTG
AGCTGGCGCTGTGCCTTGTGGCACCAAGTATGGCAGGGGAGGCGGCGTGCCCGGAGACGATTACAGCAAC
AAACCAAGGAAGAAGGTAGAGGAGGTCCCACCACAGGAGCAGAGTGGCTGGCAATGGAAGCTCGTGTGAC
CCAGGAACTAAAAGGACCCAATAGTGAGCAAGAGAGGCCGCCGGGGGAGCCCCTCCTCAGCTTTGTGGCA
TCTGCCTCCCAGGCTGAGCAGACACTCACTGTGGCCCCACTCCAGGACTCCCAAGGCCTGTTCCCTGGTC
TTCATCATTTTCTACAGGGTTTTATCCCTCAAGCACTTAAAAATCTCCTCAAG
