[The description below was written by a language model from this plasmid's Addgene catalogue record.]
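Description:
pcDNA3-FLAG-mTUT6 is a mammalian expression plasmid built on the pcDNA3 backbone (about 5.4 kb) that carries a roughly 2.6 kb insert encoding mouse TUT6, for a total size of about 8 kb. The gene is also recorded as Papd2 and maps to the Entrez gene Tut1 (aliases include Rbm21 and TUTase6), a terminal uridylyltransferase. The plasmid is maintained in E. coli as a high-copy vector under ampicillin selection. It also carries a neomycin resistance marker, so transfected mammalian cells can be selected with G418 to generate stable lines as well as being used for transient expression.

Expression of the insert is driven by the CMV promoter, a strong constitutive promoter active in most commonly used mammalian cell lines. A FLAG epitope supplied by the backbone is fused to the N terminus of TUT6, which allows the protein to be detected by immunoblotting or immunofluorescence and recovered by anti-FLAG immunoprecipitation without a TUT6-specific antibody. The coding sequence was inserted by restriction cloning between BclI (5′) and NotI (3′) sites; the record does not say whether these sites survive in the final construct. The insert is flanked by T7 and SP6 primer sites used for sequencing, and part of the plasmid was derived from a commercially sourced clone.

The stated purpose is mammalian expression of FLAG-tagged mouse TUT6, and the associated publication concerns a surveillance system for microRNA precursors in the quality control of microRNA synthesis. No feature table was provided, so details such as the polyadenylation signal and replication origins are not documented beyond what the pcDNA3 backbone name implies.
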