Addgene plasmid #60043: pcDNA3-FLAG-mTUT6
Purpose: Mammalian expression of FLAG-tagged mouse TUT6
Depositing lab: Zissimos Mourelatos. Depositing organization: University of Pennsylvania. Publication: A MicroRNA Precursor Surveillance System in Quality Control of MicroRNA Synthesis. Liu X, Zheng Q, Vrettos N, Maragkakis M, Alexiou P, Gregory BD, Mourelatos Z. Mol Cell. 2014 Aug 27. pii: S1097-2765(14)00610-8. doi: 10.1016/j.molcel.2014.07.017. PubMed 25175028.
Backbone
  Vector backbone: pcDNA3
  Backbone size w/o insert (bp): 5400
  Total vector size (bp): 8000
  Vector type: Mammalian Expression
  Selectable markers: Neomycin (select with G418)
Growth in bacteria
  Bacterial resistance: Ampicillin, 100 μg/mL
  Growth temperature: 37°C
  Growth strain: DH5alpha
  Copy number: High Copy
Gene/Insert
  Gene/Insert name: TUT6 (alt name: Papd2)
  Species: M. musculus (mouse)
  Insert size (bp): 2600
  Entrez Gene: Tut1 (a.k.a. 2700038E08Rik, PAPD2, Rbm21, TUTase6)
  Promoter: CMV
  Tag / fusion protein: FLAG (N terminal on backbone)
  Cloning method: Restriction Enzyme; 5′ cloning site BclI (unknown if destroyed); 3′ cloning site NotI (unknown if destroyed)
  Sequencing primers: 5′ T7; 3′ Sp6
Resource information
  A portion of this plasmid was derived from a plasmid made by: Open Biosystems
Terms and licenses: Academic/Nonprofit Terms; Industry Terms: Not Available to Industry
How to cite: pcDNA3-FLAG-mTUT6 was a gift from Zissimos Mourelatos (Addgene plasmid # 60043 ; http://n2t.net/addgene:60043 ; RRID:Addgene_60043)
